Addgene plasmid #103714: LSB-hsa-miR-660-3p
Purpose: Used to sense miRNA activity using fluorescence based tools. hsa-miR-660-3p target in 3' UTR of of mKate. miRNA activity can be measured by the repression of mKate2 relative to EBFP2 fluorescent proteins . Plasmid is inherently unstable; please see Depositor Comments
Depositing lab: Ron Weiss. Depositing organization: Massachusetts Institute of Technology. Publication: A mixed antagonistic/synergistic miRNA repression model enables accurate predictions of multi-input miRNA sensor activity. Gam JJ, Babb J, Weiss R. Nat Commun. 2018 Jun 22;9(1):2430. doi: 10.1038/s41467-018-04575-0. PubMed 29934631.
Backbone
  Vector backbone: Low Sensor Backbone (LSB)
  Vector type: Mammalian Expression, Synthetic Biology
Growth in bacteria
  Bacterial resistance: Ampicillin and Kanamycin, 100 & 50 μg/mL
  Growth temperature: 30°C
  Growth strain: NEB Stable
  Copy number: High Copy
Gene/Insert
  Gene/Insert name: hsa-miR-660-3p target
  Species: H. sapiens (human)
  Entrez Gene: MIR660 (a.k.a. MIRN660, hsa-mir-660, mir-660)
  Promoter: EF-1a
  Cloning method: Gibson Cloning
Terms and licenses: Academic/Nonprofit Terms; Industry Terms: Not Available to Industry
Depositor comments: Please note that this plasmid is inherently unstable due to a repeating poly A element. We recommend performing a diagnostic digest on multiple colonies upon receipt. The depositors would like to note the presence of several discrepancies between the depositor sequence and physical plasmid sequence. In particular, the sequences upstream and downstream of the puromycin coding region have 10 bp insertions which do not affect the ability to perform puromycin selection. The sequences for those regions within the physical plasmids are as follows: Upstream of Puro: GAATTCGACCGCCTGTCTCAAGGTGCCACC; Downstream of Puro: GCTTTGAGACTACGCGTGAATTCACTCCTC. Please contact if you are interested in this plasmid prior to placing an order.
How to cite: LSB-hsa-miR-660-3p was a gift from Ron Weiss (Addgene plasmid # 103714 ; http://n2t.net/addgene:103714 ; RRID:Addgene_103714)
