[The description below was written by a language model from this plasmid's Addgene catalogue record and pLannotate feature annotations shown in this document.]
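Description:
LSB-hsa-miR-660-3p is a mammalian expression plasmid of about 11 kb built on the Low Sensor Backbone (LSB) and designed as a two-colour fluorescent sensor of microRNA activity. It is propagated in E. coli from a high-copy ColE1/pUC-type origin and carries both AmpR (β-lactamase) and KanR (aminoglycoside phosphotransferase) markers, so it is selected with ampicillin and kanamycin together. A remnant lac promoter/operator region from the cloning backbone is also annotated.

The payload consists of two parallel transcription units, each driven by the human EF-1α core promoter with its intron A and terminated by a rabbit β-globin poly(A) region. Both are flanked by attB4, attB1 and attB2 Gateway recombination scars. The first unit encodes the red fluorescent protein mKate2 and, according to the catalogue entry, carries the target site for human miR-660-3p in its 3' UTR. The feature table does not annotate this site separately, though it would fall in the unannotated stretch between the mKate2 coding sequence and its poly(A) region. The second unit expresses the blue protein EBFP2 without a target site and serves as an internal reference for plasmid delivery and expression. When miR-660-3p is active in a transfected cell, mKate2 output is repressed relative to EBFP2, so the red-to-blue ratio reports miRNA activity.

A puromycin N-acetyltransferase coding sequence with a third β-globin poly(A) region allows puromycin selection in mammalian cells, although no dedicated promoter for it is annotated. The depositor notes that the repeated poly(A) elements make the plasmid inherently unstable. The physical plasmid also differs slightly from the deposited sequence, with short insertions flanking the puromycin gene that do not impair selection.
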