Features (pLannotate 1.2.2; 28 found; start..end, strand, type, name):
     87..675     -  rep_origin     ori: high-copy-number ColE1/pMB1/pBR322/pUC origin of replication
    846..1706    -  CDS            AmpR: β-lactamase; bla; confers resistance to ampicillin, carbenicillin, and related antibiotics
   1707..1778    -  promoter       AmpR promoter: bla
   1857..2456    +  CDS            PuroR: puromycin N-acetyltransferase; pac from Streptomyces alboniger; confers resistance to puromycin
   2461..2541    +  CDS            HBB (fragment): HBB_PONPY - Experimental evidence at transcript level: Swiss-Prot protein existence level 2. Involved in oxygen transport from the lung to the various peripheral tissues. From Pongo pygmaeus (Bornean orangutan).
   2612..2667    +  polyA_signal   β-globin poly(A) signal: rabbit β-globin polyadenylation signal (Gil and Proudfoot, 1987)
   3646..3666    +  protein_bind   attB4: mutant version of attB; core recombination site for the Gateway® BP reaction BP Clonase™
   3734..3945    +  promoter       EF-1α core promoter: core promoter for human elongation factor EF-1α
   3946..4884    +  intron         EF-1α intron A: intron upstream of the start codon of human EF-1α
   4911..4931    +  protein_bind   attB1: mutant version of attB; core recombination site for the Gateway® BP reaction BP Clonase™
   4951..5646    +  CDS            mKate2: mKate2 is a basic (constitutively fluorescent) red fluorescent protein published in 2009, derived from Entacmaea quadricolor. It is reported to be a rapidly-maturing monomer with moderate acid sensitivity.
   5666..5690    -  protein_bind   attB2: mutant version of attB; recombination site for the Gateway® BP reaction BP Clonase™
   5830..5904    +  CDS            HBB (fragment): HBB_PONPY - Experimental evidence at transcript level: Swiss-Prot protein existence level 2. Involved in oxygen transport from the lung to the various peripheral tissues. From Pongo pygmaeus (Bornean orangutan).
   5975..6030    +  polyA_signal   β-globin poly(A) signal: rabbit β-globin polyadenylation signal (Gil and Proudfoot, 1987)
   6414..6439    +  misc_feature   SA: splice acceptor site
   7111..7131    +  protein_bind   attB4: mutant version of attB; core recombination site for the Gateway® BP reaction BP Clonase™
   7199..7410    +  promoter       EF-1α core promoter: core promoter for human elongation factor EF-1α
   7411..8349    +  intron         EF-1α intron A: intron upstream of the start codon of human EF-1α
   8376..8396    +  protein_bind   attB1: mutant version of attB; core recombination site for the Gateway® BP reaction BP Clonase™
   8407..9123    +  CDS            EBFP2: EBFP2 is a basic (constitutively fluorescent) blue fluorescent protein published in 2007, derived from Aequorea victoria. It is reported to be a rapidly-maturing monomer with moderate acid sensitivity.
   9131..9155    -  protein_bind   attB2: mutant version of attB; recombination site for the Gateway® BP reaction BP Clonase™
   9159..9239    +  CDS            HBB (fragment): HBB_PONPY - Experimental evidence at transcript level: Swiss-Prot protein existence level 2. Involved in oxygen transport from the lung to the various peripheral tissues. From Pongo pygmaeus (Bornean orangutan).
   9310..9365    +  polyA_signal   β-globin poly(A) signal: rabbit β-globin polyadenylation signal (Gil and Proudfoot, 1987)
   9748..9770    -  protein_bind   lac operator (fragment): The lac repressor binds to the lac operator to inhibit transcription in E. coli. This inhibition can be relieved by adding lactose or isopropyl-β-D-thiogalactopyranoside (IPTG). lac repressor encoded by lacI
   9774..9804    -  promoter       lac promoter: promoter for the E. coli lac operon
   9819..9840    -  protein_bind   CAP binding site: CAP binding activates transcription in the presence of cAMP. E. coli catabolite activator protein
   9853..9892    -  CDS            lacI (fragment): lac repressor; lacI; The lac repressor binds to the lac operator to inhibit transcription in E. coli. This inhibition can be relieved by adding lactose or isopropyl-β-D-thiogalactopyranoside (IPTG).
  10065..10874   +  CDS            KanR: aminoglycoside phosphotransferase; aph(3')-Ia; confers resistance to kanamycin in bacteria or G418 (Geneticin®) in eukaryotes
>Addgene plasmid #103714 | LSB-hsa-miR-660-3p | depositor full sequence | sequence record 196476 | Full Sequence
AATTGAGGGGATAACGCAGGAAAGAACATGTGAGCAAAAGGCCAGCAAAAGGCCAGGAACCGTAAAAAGG
CCGCGTTGCTGGCGTTTTTCCATAGGCTCCGCCCCCCTGACGAGCATCACAAAAATCGACGCTCAAGTCA
GAGGTGGCGAAACCCGACAGGACTATAAAGATACCAGGCGTTTCCCCCTGGAAGCTCCCTCGTGCGCTCT
CCTGTTCCGACCCTGCCGCTTACCGGATACCTGTCCGCCTTTCTCCCTTCGGGAAGCGTGGCGCTTTCTC
ATAGCTCACGCTGTAGGTATCTCAGTTCGGTGTAGGTCGTTCGCTCCAAGCTGGGCTGTGTGCACGAACC
CCCCGTTCAGCCCGACCGCTGCGCCTTATCCGGTAACTATCGTCTTGAGTCCAACCCGGTAAGACACGAC
TTATCGCCACTGGCAGCAGCCACTGGTAACAGGATTAGCAGAGCGAGGTATGTAGGCGGTGCTACAGAGT
TCTTGAAGTGGTGGCCTAACTACGGCTACACTAGAAGAACAGTATTTGGTATCTGCGCTCTGCTGAAGCC
AGTTACCTTCGGAAAAAGAGTTGGTAGCTCTTGATCCGGCAAACAAACCACCGCTGGTAGCGGTGGTTTT
TTTGTTTGCAAGCAGCAGATTACGCGCAGAAAAAAAGGATCTCAAGAAGATCCTTTGATCTTTTCTACGG
GGTCTGACGCTCAGTGGAACGAAAACTCACGTTAAGGGATTTTGGTCATGAGATTATCAAAAAGGATCTT
CACCTAGATCCTTTTAAATTAAAAATGAAGTTTTAAATCAATCTAAAGTATATATGAGTAAACTTGGTCT
GACAGTTACCAATGCTTAATCAGTGAGGCACCTATCTCAGCGATCTGTCTATTTCGTTCATCCATAGTTG
CCTGACTCCCCGTCGTGTAGATAACTACGATACGGGAGGGCTTACCATCTGGCCCCAGTGCTGCAATGAT
ACCGCGAGAACCACGCTCACCGGCTCCAGATTTATCAGCAATAAACCAGCCAGCCGGAAGGGCCGAGCGC
AGAAGTGGTCCTGCAACTTTATCCGCCTCCATCCAGTCTATTAATTGTTGCCGGGAAGCTAGAGTAAGTA
GTTCGCCAGTTAATAGTTTGCGCAACGTTGTTGCCATTGCTACAGGCATCGTGGTGTCACGCTCGTCGTT
TGGTATGGCTTCATTCAGCTCCGGTTCCCAACGATCAAGGCGAGTTACATGATCCCCCATGTTGTGCAAA
AAAGCGGTTAGCTCCTTCGGTCCTCCGATCGTTGTCAGAAGTAAGTTGGCCGCAGTGTTATCACTCATGG
TTATGGCAGCACTGCATAATTCTCTTACTGTCATGCCATCCGTAAGATGCTTTTCTGTGACTGGTGAGTA
CTCAACCAAGTCATTCTGAGAATAGTGTATGCGGCGACCGAGTTGCTCTTGCCCGGCGTCAATACGGGAT
AATACCGCGCCACATAGCAGAACTTTAAAAGTGCTCATCATTGGAAAACGTTCTTCGGGGCGAAAACTCT
CAAGGATCTTACCGCTGTTGAGATCCAGTTCGATGTAACCCACTCGTGCACCCAACTGATCTTCAGCATC
TTTTACTTTCACCAGCGTTTCTGGGTGAGCAAAAACAGGAAGGCAAAATGCCGCAAAAAAGGGAATAAGG
GCGACACGGAAATGTTGAATACTCATACTCTTCCTTTTTCAATATTATTGAAGCATTTATCAGGGTTATT
GTCTCATGAGCGGATACATATTTGAATGTAGCTCCGAATTTCTCGAGGGCTTGTCGACGACGGCGGTCTC
CGTCGTCAGGATCATGAATTCGACCCGCCTGCCACCATGACCGAGTACAAGCCCACGGTGCGCCTCGCCA
CCCGCGACGACGTCCCCCGGGCCGTACGCACCCTCGCCGCCGCGTTCGCCGACTACCCCGCCACGCGCCA
CACCGTCGACCCGGACCGCCACATCGAGCGGGTCACCGAGCTGCAAGAACTCTTCCTCACGCGCGTCGGG
CTCGACATCGGCAAGGTGTGGGTCGCGGACGACGGCGCCGCGGTGGCGGTCTGGACCACGCCGGAGAGCG
TCGAAGCGGGGGCGGTGTTCGCCGAGATCGGCCCGCGCATGGCCGAGTTGAGCGGTTCCCGGCTGGCCGC
GCAGCAACAGATGGAAGGCCTCCTGGCGCCGCACCGGCCCAAGGAGCCCGCGTGGTTCCTGGCCACCGTC
GGCGTCTCGCCCGACCACCAGGGCAAGGGTCTGGGCAGCGCCGTCGTGCTCCCCGGAGTGGAGGCGGCCG
AGCGCGCCGGGGTGCCCGCCTTCCTGGAGACATCCGCGCCCCGCAACCTCCCCTTCTACGAGCGGCTCGG
CTTCACCGTCACCGCCGACGTCGAGGTGCCCGAAGGACCGCGCACCTGGTGCATGACCCGCAAGCCCGGT
GCCTGATACGCGTGAATTCACTCCTCAGGTGCAGGCTGCCTATCAGAAGGTGGTGGCTGGTGTGGCCAAT
GCCCTGGCTCACAAATACCACTGAGATCTTTTTCCCTCTGCCAAAAATTATGGGGACATCATGAAGCCCC
TTGAGCATCTGACTTCTGGCTAATAAAGGAAATTTATTTTCATTGCAATAGTGTGTTGGAATTTTTTGTG
TCTCTCACTCGGAAGGACATATGGGAGGGCAAATCATTTAAAACATCAGAATGAGTATTTGGTTTAGAGT
TTGGCAACATATGCCCATATGCTGGCTGCCATGAACAAAGGTTGGCTATAAAGAGGTCATCAGTATATGA
AACAGCCCCCTGCTGTCCATTCCTTATTCCATAGAAAAGCCTTGACTTGAGGTTAGATTTTTTTTATATT
TTGTTTTGTGTTATTTTTTTCTTTAACATCCCTAAAATTTTCCTTACATGTTTTACTAGCCAGATTTTTC
CTCCTCTCCTGACTACTCCCAGTCATAGCTGTCCCTCTTCTCTTATGGAGATCCCTCGACCTGCAGCCCA
AGCTTGAATTCTCTAGAATTACCCTGTTATCCCTATGCTTGGTTTACCGAGCTCTTATTGGTTTTCAAAC
TTCATTGACTGTGCCCAACGCGCCTGGGAGCTCACGGGGACAGCCCCCCCCCAAAGCCCCCAGGGATGTA
ATTACGTCCCTCCCCCGCTAGGGGGCAGCAGCGAGCCGCCCGGGGCTCCGCTCCGGTCCGGCGCTCCCCC
CGCATCCCCGAGCCGGCAGCGTGCGGGGACAGCCCGGGCACGGGGAAGGTGGCACGGGATCGCTTTCCTC
TGAACGCTTCTCGCTGCTCTTTGAGCCTGCAGACACCTGGGGGGATACGGGGAAAAAGCTAGGCTGAAAG
ACCGGTTCTTAGAATGACACGCGCCTGGGAGCTCACGGGGACAGCCCCCCCCCAAAGCCCCCAGGGATGT
AATTACGTCCCTCCCCCGCTAGGGGGCAGCAGCGAGCCGCCCGGGGCTCCGCTCCGGTCCGGCGCTCCCC
CCGCATCCCCGAGCCGGCAGCGTGCGGGGACAGCCCGGGCACGGGGAAGGTGGCACGGGATCGCTTTCCT
CTGAACGCTTCTCGCTGCTCTTTGAGCCTGCAGACACCTGGGGGGATACGGGGAAAAAGCTAACTTCTGA
GACGACAACTTTGTATAGAAAAGTTGGCTCCGAATTCGCCCTTGACAGCAGAGATCCAGTTTGGTTAATT
AATTGGCTCCGGTGCCCGTCAGTGGGCAGAGCGCACATCGCCCACAGTCCCCGAGAAGTTGTGGGGAGGG
GTCGGCAATTGAACCGGTGCCTAGAGAAGGTGGCGCGGGGTAAACTGGGAAAGTGATGTCGTGTACTGGC
TCCGCCTTTTTCCCGAGGGTGGGGGAGAACCGTATATAAGTGCAGTAGTCGCCGTGAACGTTCTTTTTCG
CAACGGGTTTGCCGCCAGAACACAGGTAAGTGCCGTGTGTGGTTCCCGCGGGCCTGGCCTCTTTACGGGT
TATGGCCCTTGCGTGCCTTGAATTACTTCCACCTGGCTGCAGTACGTGATTCTTGATCCCGAGCTTCGGG
TTGGAAGTGGGTGGGAGAGTTCGAGGCCTTGCGCTTAAGGAGCCCCTTCGCCTCGTGCTTGAGTTGAGGC
CTGGCCTGGGCGCTGGGGCCGCCGCGTGCGAATCTGGTGGCACCTTCGCGCCTGTCTCGCTGCTTTCGAT
AAGTCTCTAGCCATTTAAAATTTTTGATGACCTGCTGCGACGCTTTTTTTCTGGCAAGATAGTCTTGTAA
ATGCGGGCCAAGATCTGCACACTGGTATTTCGGTTTTTGGGGCCGCGGGCGGCGACGGGGCCCGTGCGTC
CCAGCGCACATGTTCGGCGAGGCGGGGCCTGCGAGCGCGGCCACCGAGAATCGGACGGGGGTAGTCTCAA
GCTGGCCGGCCTGCTCTGGTGCCTGGCCTCGCGCCGCCGTGTATCGCCCCGCCCTGGGCGGCAAGGCTGG
CCCGGTCGGCACCAGTTGCGTGAGCGGAAAGATGGCCGCTTCCCGGCCCTGCTGCAGGGAGCTCAAAATG
GAGGACGCGGCGCTCGGGAGAGCGGGCGGGTGAGTCACCCACACAAAGGAAAAGGGCCTTTCCGTCCTCA
GCCGTCGCTTCATGTGACTCCACGGAGTACCGGGCGCCGTCCAGGCACCTCGATTAGTTCTCGAGCTTTT
GGAGTACGTCGTCTTTAGGTTGGGGGGAGGGGTTTTATGCGATGGAGTTTCCCCACACTGAGTGGGTGGA
GACTGAAGTTAGGCCAGCTTGGCACTTGATGTAATTCTCCTTGGAATTTGCCCTTTTTGAGTTTGGATCT
TGGTTCATTCTCAAGCCTCAGACAGTGGTTCAAAGTTTTTTTCTTCCATTTCAGGTGTCGTGAGAAGGGC
GAATTCGACCCAAGTTTGTACAAAAAAGCAGGCTGGATCCAGGTGCCACCATGGTGAGCGAGCTGATTAA
GGAGAACATGCACATGAAGCTGTACATGGAGGGCACCGTGAACAACCACCACTTCAAGTGCACATCCGAG
GGCGAAGGCAAGCCCTACGAGGGCACCCAGACCATGAGAATCAAGGCGGTCGAGGGCGGCCCTCTCCCCT
TCGCCTTCGACATCCTGGCTACCAGCTTCATGTACGGCAGCAAAACCTTCATCAACCACACCCAGGGCAT
CCCCGACTTCTTTAAGCAGTCCTTCCCCGAGGGCTTCACATGGGAGAGAGTCACCACATACGAAGATGGG
GGCGTGCTGACCGCTACCCAGGACACCAGCCTCCAGGACGGCTGCCTCATCTACAACGTCAAGATCAGAG
GGGTGAACTTCCCATCCAACGGCCCTGTGATGCAGAAGAAAACACTCGGCTGGGAGGCCTCCACCGAGAC
ACTGTACCCCGCTGACGGCGGCCTGGAAGGCAGAGCCGACATGGCCCTGAAGCTCGTGGGCGGGGGCCAC
CTGATCTGCAACCTTAAGACCACATACAGATCCAAGAAACCCGCTAAGAACCTCAAGATGCCCGGCGTCT
ACTATGTGGACAGGAGACTGGAAAGAATCAAGGAGGCCGACAAAGAGACATACGTCGAGCAGCACGAGGT
GGCTGTGGCCAGATACTGCGACCTCCCTAGCAAACTGGGGCACAAACTTAATTGAGAATTCTACCACCCA
GCTTTCTTGTACAAAGTGGTACGTCTCAAGACCAGAGGTCTCTGCTTTAATCAAATAATCCATGCACACA
GGAGGTTAATCCATGCACACAGGAGGTTAATCCATGCACACAGGAGGTTAATCCATGCACACAGGAGGTC
AACCAGAAGAGACCTGTGCTTCACTCCTCAGGTGCAGGCTGCCTATCAGAAGGTGGTGGCTGGTGTGGCC
AATGCCCTGGCTCACAAATACCACTGAGATCTTTTTCCCTCTGCCAAAAATTATGGGGACATCATGAAGC
CCCTTGAGCATCTGACTTCTGGCTAATAAAGGAAATTTATTTTCATTGCAATAGTGTGTTGGAATTTTTT
GTGTCTCTCACTCGGAAGGACATATGGGAGGGCAAATCATTTAAAACATCAGAATGAGTATTTGGTTTAG
AGTTTGGCAACATATGCCCATATGCTGGCTGCCATGAACAAAGGTTGGCTATAAAGAGGTCATCAGTATA
TGAAACAGCCCCCTGCTGTCCATTCCTTATTCCATAGAAAAGCCTTGACTTGAGGTTAGATTTTTTTTAT
ATTTTGTTTTGTGTTATTTTTTTCTTTAACATCCCTAAAATTTTCCTTACATGTTTTACTAGCCAGATTT
TTCCTCCTCTCCTGACTACTCCCAGTCATAGCTGTCCCTCTTCTCTTATGGAGATCCCGAGCGGTGCGTT
TTTATGCTTGTAGTATTGTATAATGTTTTTAAGATCCAAGCTTCTGACCTCTTCTCTTCCTCCCACAGGG
CCTCGAGACAATTGCATCGATGGTACCAGTGAAAGTCTGCAATGAATTCGAGTTGGCGCGCCTGTCATTC
TAAATCTCTCTTTCAGCCTAAAGCTTTTTCCCCGTATCCCCCCAGGTGTCTGCAGGCTCAAAGAGCAGCG
AGAAGCGTTCAGAGGAAAGCGATCCCGTGCCACCTTCCCCGTGCCCGGGCTGTCCCCGCACGCTGCCGGC
TCGGGGATGCGGGGGGAGCGCCGGACCGGAGCGGAGCCCCGGGCGGCTCGCTGCTGCCCCCTAGCGGGGG
AGGGACGTAATTACATCCCTGGGGGCTTTGGGAGGGGGCTGTCCCCGTGAGCTCCCAGGCGCGCCTGTCA
TTCTAAATCTCTCTTTCAGCCTAAAGCTTTTTCCCCGTATCCCCCCAGGTGTCTGCAGGCTCAAAGAGCA
GCGAGAAGCGTTCAGAGGAAAGCGATCCCGTGCCACCTTCCCCGTGCCCGGGCTGTCCCCGCACGCTGCC
GGCTCGGGGATGCGGGGGGAGCGCCGGACCGGAGCGGAGCCCCGGGCGGCTCGCTGCTGCCCCCTAGCGG
GGGAGGGACGTAATTACATCCCTGGGGGCTTTGGGGGGGGGCTGTCCCCGTGAGCTCCCAGGCGCGCCAA
CTCGGTACCGTATCGATGTCGACGTTAACGCTAGTGATATCAACTTTGTATAGAAAAGTTGGCTCCGAAT
TCGCCCTTGACAGCAGAGATCCAGTTTGGTTAATTAATTGGCTCCGGTGCCCGTCAGTGGGCAGAGCGCA
CATCGCCCACAGTCCCCGAGAAGTTGTGGGGAGGGGTCGGCAATTGAACCGGTGCCTAGAGAAGGTGGCG
CGGGGTAAACTGGGAAAGTGATGTCGTGTACTGGCTCCGCCTTTTTCCCGAGGGTGGGGGAGAACCGTAT
ATAAGTGCAGTAGTCGCCGTGAACGTTCTTTTTCGCAACGGGTTTGCCGCCAGAACACAGGTAAGTGCCG
TGTGTGGTTCCCGCGGGCCTGGCCTCTTTACGGGTTATGGCCCTTGCGTGCCTTGAATTACTTCCACCTG
GCTGCAGTACGTGATTCTTGATCCCGAGCTTCGGGTTGGAAGTGGGTGGGAGAGTTCGAGGCCTTGCGCT
TAAGGAGCCCCTTCGCCTCGTGCTTGAGTTGAGGCCTGGCCTGGGCGCTGGGGCCGCCGCGTGCGAATCT
GGTGGCACCTTCGCGCCTGTCTCGCTGCTTTCGATAAGTCTCTAGCCATTTAAAATTTTTGATGACCTGC
TGCGACGCTTTTTTTCTGGCAAGATAGTCTTGTAAATGCGGGCCAAGATCTGCACACTGGTATTTCGGTT
TTTGGGGCCGCGGGCGGCGACGGGGCCCGTGCGTCCCAGCGCACATGTTCGGCGAGGCGGGGCCTGCGAG
CGCGGCCACCGAGAATCGGACGGGGGTAGTCTCAAGCTGGCCGGCCTGCTCTGGTGCCTGGCCTCGCGCC
GCCGTGTATCGCCCCGCCCTGGGCGGCAAGGCTGGCCCGGTCGGCACCAGTTGCGTGAGCGGAAAGATGG
CCGCTTCCCGGCCCTGCTGCAGGGAGCTCAAAATGGAGGACGCGGCGCTCGGGAGAGCGGGCGGGTGAGT
CACCCACACAAAGGAAAAGGGCCTTTCCGTCCTCAGCCGTCGCTTCATGTGACTCCACGGAGTACCGGGC
GCCGTCCAGGCACCTCGATTAGTTCTCGAGCTTTTGGAGTACGTCGTCTTTAGGTTGGGGGGAGGGGTTT
TATGCGATGGAGTTTCCCCACACTGAGTGGGTGGAGACTGAAGTTAGGCCAGCTTGGCACTTGATGTAAT
TCTCCTTGGAATTTGCCCTTTTTGAGTTTGGATCTTGGTTCATTCTCAAGCCTCAGACAGTGGTTCAAAG
TTTTTTTCTTCCATTTCAGGTGTCGTGAGAAGGGCGAATTCGACCCAAGTTTGTACAAAAAAGCAGGCTC
GCCACCATGGTGAGCAAGGGCGAGGAGCTGTTCACCGGGGTGGTGCCCATCCTGGTCGAGCTGGACGGCG
ACGTAAACGGCCACAAGTTCAGCGTGAGGGGCGAGGGCGAGGGCGATGCCACCAACGGCAAGCTGACCCT
GAAGTTCATCTGCACCACCGGCAAGCTGCCCGTGCCCTGGCCCACCCTCGTGACCACCCTGAGCCACGGC
GTGCAGTGCTTCGCCCGCTACCCCGACCACATGAAGCAGCACGACTTCTTCAAGTCCGCCATGCCCGAAG
GCTACGTCCAGGAGCGCACCATCTTCTTCAAGGACGACGGCACCTACAAGACCCGCGCCGAGGTGAAGTT
CGAGGGCGACACCCTAGTGAACCGCATCGAGCTGAAGGGCGTCGACTTCAAGGAGGACGGCAACATCCTG
GGGCACAAGCTGGAGTACAACTTCAACAGCCACAACATCTATATCATGGCCGTCAAGCAGAAGAACGGCA
TCAAGGTGAACTTCAAGATCCGCCACAACGTGGAGGACGGCAGCGTGCAGCTCGCCGACCACTACCAGCA
GAACACCCCCATCGGCGACGGCCCCGTGCTGCTGCCCGACAGCCACTACCTGAGCACCCAGTCCGTGCTG
AGCAAAGACCCCAACGAGAAGCGCGATCACATGGTCCTGCTGGAGTTCCGCACCGCCGCCGGGATCACTC
TCGGCATGGACGAGCTGTACAAGTAATACCACCCAGCTTTCTTGTACAAAGTGGTACGCGTGAATTCACT
CCTCAGGTGCAGGCTGCCTATCAGAAGGTGGTGGCTGGTGTGGCCAATGCCCTGGCTCACAAATACCACT
GAGATCTTTTTCCCTCTGCCAAAAATTATGGGGACATCATGAAGCCCCTTGAGCATCTGACTTCTGGCTA
ATAAAGGAAATTTATTTTCATTGCAATAGTGTGTTGGAATTTTTTGTGTCTCTCACTCGGAAGGACATAT
GGGAGGGCAAATCATTTAAAACATCAGAATGAGTATTTGGTTTAGAGTTTGGCAACATATGCCCATATGC
TGGCTGCCATGAACAAAGGTTGGCTATAAAGAGGTCATCAGTATATGAAACAGCCCCCTGCTGTCCATTC
CTTATTCCATAGAAAAGCCTTGACTTGAGGTTAGATTTTTTTTATATTTTGTTTTGTGTTATTTTTTTCT
TTAACATCCCTAAAATTTTCCTTACATGTTTTACTAGCCAGATTTTTCCTCCTCTCCTGACTACTCCCAG
TCATAGCTGTCCCTCTTCTCTTATGGAGATCCCTCGACCTGCAGCCCAAGCTTGGCGTAATCATGGTCAT
AGCTGTTTCCTGTGTGAAATTGTTATCCGCTCACAATTCCACACAACATACGAGCCGGAAGCATAAAGTG
TAAAGCCTGGGGTGCCTAATGAGTGAGCTAACTCACATTAATTGCGTTGCGCTCACTGCCCGCTTTCCAG
TCGGGAAACCTGTCGTGCCAGCGGATCGACAGTACTAAGCTTGGTCTAATACCCAATCTCTCGTCTTATC
CAGATGTTTTATACGCCTCTGGCCCGTGTCTCAAAATCTCTGATGTTACATTGCACAAGATAAAATAATA
TCATCATGAACAATAAAACTGTCTGCTTACATAAACAGTAATACAAGGGGTGTTATGAGCCATATTCAAC
GGGAAACGTCGAGGCCGCGATTAAATTCCAACATGGATGCTGATTTATATGGGTATAAATGGGCTCGCGA
TAATGTCGGGCAATCAGGTGCGACAATCTATCGCTTGTATGGGAAGCCCGATGCGCCAGAGTTGTTTCTG
AAACATGGCAAAGGTAGCGTTGCCAATGATGTTACAGATGAGATGGTCAGACTAAACTGGCTGACGGAAT
TTATGCCTCTTCCGACCATCAAGCATTTTATCCGTACTCCTGATGATGCATGGTTACTCACCACTGCGAT
CCCCGGAAAAACAGCATTCCAGGTATTAGAAGAATATCCTGATTCAGGTGAAAATATTGTTGATGCGCTG
GCAGTGTTCCTGCGCCGGTTGCATTCGATTCCTGTTTGTAATTGTCCTTTTAACAGCGATCGCGTATTTC
GTCTCGCTCAGGCGCAATCACGAATGAATAACGGTTTGGTTGATGCGAGTGATTTTGATGACGAGCGTAA
TGGCTGGCCTGTTGAACAAGTCTGGAAAGAAATGCATAAACTTTTGCCATTCTCACCGGATTCAGTCGTC
ACTCATGGTGATTTCTCACTTGATAACCTTATTTTTGACGAGGGGAAATTAATAGGTTGTATTGATGTTG
GACGAGTCGGAATCGCAGACCGATACCAGGATCTTGCCATCCTATGGAACTGCCTCGGTGAGTTTTCTCC
TTCATTACAGAAACGGCTTTTTCAAAAATATGGTATTGATAATCCTGATATGAATAAATTGCAGTTTCAT
TTGATGCTCGATGAGTTTTTCTAATCAGAATTGGTTAATTGGTTGTAACACTGGCAGAGCATTACGCTGA
CTTGACGGGACGGCGCAAGCTCATGACCAAAATCCCTTAACGTGAGTTACGCGTCGTTCCACTGAGCGTC
AGAGGTATCACTAGTATTACAGAGGTAAGTTATAACAGTCGCCTAACCC
