>Addgene plasmid #103714 | LSB-hsa-miR-660-3p | depositor partial sequence | sequence record 196477 | hsa-miR-660-3p target
TAATCCATGCACACAGGAGGT
